Addgene plasmid #75454: pZE27GFP1
Purpose: Plasmid for constitutive expression of gfp-pdt1
Depositing lab: James Collins. Depositing organization: Boston University Medical Campus. Publication: Tunable protein degradation in bacteria. Cameron DE, Collins JJ. Nat Biotechnol. 2014 Dec;32(12):1276-81. doi: 10.1038/nbt.3053. Epub 2014 Nov 17. PubMed 25402616.
Backbone
  Vector backbone: pZE21
  Modifications to backbone: replace pLtetO promoter with placIq promoter
  Vector type: Bacterial Expression
Growth in bacteria
  Bacterial resistance: Kanamycin, 50 μg/mL
  Growth temperature: 37°C
  Growth strain: DH5alpha
  Copy number: High Copy
Gene/Insert
  Gene/Insert name: gfp-pdt#1
  Species: E. coli
  Promoter: placIq promoter
  Cloning method: Restriction Enzyme; 5′ cloning site KpnI (not destroyed); 3′ cloning site HindIII (not destroyed)
  Sequencing primers: 5′ TGGTGCAAAACCTTTCGCGG
Terms and licenses: Academic/Nonprofit Terms; Industry Terms: Not Available to Industry
How to cite: pZE27GFP1 was a gift from James Collins (Addgene plasmid # 75454 ; http://n2t.net/addgene:75454 ; RRID:Addgene_75454)
