[The description below was written by a language model from this plasmid's Addgene catalogue record and pLannotate feature annotations shown in this document.]
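Description:
pZE27GFP1 is a small (about 3 kb) bacterial expression plasmid built on the pZE21 backbone, in which the original pLtetO promoter has been replaced with the lacIq promoter. It replicates in E. coli from a high-copy ColE1/pMB1-type origin and is selected with kanamycin through the neo (nptII) aminoglycoside phosphotransferase gene. This gene sits on the opposite strand from the expression cassette and is followed by the phage lambda t0 terminator. A short fragment annotated as Tn5 transposase lies next to the resistance gene. It is most likely residual sequence from the Tn5 origin of the marker rather than a functional element.

The payload is gfp-pdt#1, a green fluorescent protein coding sequence carrying a protein degradation tag (variant 1), cloned between KpnI and HindIII sites that are both retained. It is transcribed from the lacIq promoter, a mutant of the lacI promoter in which a single base change raises expression roughly tenfold, giving constitutive expression without an inducer. The rrnB T1 terminator closes the transcription unit. The automated annotation labels the reporter reading frame as "hfriFP", which conflicts with the catalogue entry; the catalogue identifies it as GFP. The degradation tag is not annotated separately in the feature table.

According to the record, the plasmid provides constitutive expression of the tagged reporter, and it comes from work on tunable protein degradation in bacteria. In that setting, a steadily produced fluorescent protein bearing a degradation tag gives a readout of how efficiently the tag directs protein turnover. The record does not name the protease that recognises the tag.
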