Features (pLannotate 1.2.2; 7 found; start..end, strand, type, name):
      2..64      +  promoter       lacIq promoter (fragment): lacI (mutant); In the lacIq allele, a single base change in the promoter boosts expression of the lacI gene about 10-fold.
     91..804     +  CDS            hfriFP: hfriFP is a fluorescent protein published in 2013, derived from Herbaspirillum frisingense.
    931..1017    +  terminator     rrnB T1 terminator: Escherichia coli rrnB; transcription terminator T1 from the E. coli rrnB gene
   1182..1770    -  rep_origin     ori: high-copy-number ColE1/pMB1/pBR322/pUC origin of replication
   1858..1952    -  terminator     lambda t0 terminator: transcription terminator from phage lambda
   1986..2777    -  CDS            neo: KKA2_KLEPN - Also known as kan, nptII. Experimental evidence at protein level: Swiss-Prot protein existence level 1. Resistance to kanamycin, neomycin, paromomycin, ribostamycin, butirosin and gentamicin B. From Klebsiella pneumoniae.
   2809..2928    -  CDS            tnpA (fragment): TN5P_ECOLX - Also known as tnp. Experimental evidence at protein level: Swiss-Prot protein existence level 1. Mediates transposition of transposon Tn5 by a 'cut and paste' mechanism. First, the monomeric transposase binds the 19 bp inverted DNA repeats flanking the transposon. Then, dimerization of the DNA- bound transposase creates a synaptic DNA complex. After nicking of the first DNA strand, excision of the transposon proceeds through a series of intermediates. The transposase then mediates the insertion of the transposon at a new site by strand transfer. The activity of the wild- type tran
>Addgene plasmid #75454 | pZE27GFP1 | depositor full sequence | sequence record 146482 | old full plasmid sequence
CTCGAGTGGTGCAAAACCTTTCGCGGTATGGCATGATAGCGCCCGGAAGAGAGTCAATTCAGGGAATTCA
TTAAAGAGGACAAAGGTACCATGCGTAAAGGAGAAGAACTTTTCACTGGAGTTGTCCCAATTCTTGTTGA
ATTAGATGGTGATGTTAATGGGCACAAATTTTCTGTCAGTGGAGAGGGTGAAGGTGATGCAACATACGGA
AAACTTACCCTTAAATTTATTTGCACTACTGGAAAACTACCTGTTCCATGGCCAACACTTGTCACTACTT
TCGGTTATGGTGTTCAATGCTTTGCGAGATACCCAGATCATATGAAACAGCATGACTTTTTCAAGAGTGC
CATGCCCGAAGGTTACGTACAGGAAAGAACTATATTTTTCAAAGATGACGGGAACTACAAGACACGTGCT
GAAGTCAAGTTTGAAGGTGATACCCTTGTTAATAGAATCGAGTTAAAAGGTATTGATTTTAAAGAAGATG
GAAACATTCTTGGACACAAATTGGAATACAACTATAACTCACACAATGTATACATCATGGCAGACAAACA
AAAGAATGGAATCAAAGTTAACTTCAAAATTAGACACAACATTGAAGATGGAAGCGTTCAACTAGCAGAC
CATTATCAACAAAATACTCCAATTGGCGATGGCCCTGTCCTTTTACCAGACAACCATTACCTGTCCACAC
AATCTGCCCTTTCGAAAGATCCCAACGAAAAGAGAGACCACATGGTCCTTCTTGAGTTTGTAACAGCTGC
TGGGATTACACATGGCATGGATGAACTATACAAAGCGGCGAACAAAAACGAAGAAAACACCAACGAAGTG
CCGACCTTTATGCTGAACGCGGGCCAGGCGAACCGTCTTCAGTTGTAATAAGCTTGATGGGGGATCCCAT
GGTACGCGTGCTAGAGGCATCAAATAAAACGAAAGGCTCAGTCGAAAGACTGGGCCTTTCGTTTTATCTG
TTGTTTGTCGGTGAACGCTCTCCTGAGTAGGACAAATCCGCCGCCCTAGACCTAGGGCGTTCGGCTGCGG
CGAGCGGTATCAGCTCACTCAAAGGCGGTAATACGGTTATCCACAGAATCAGGGGATAACGCAGGAAAGA
ACATGTGAGCAAAAGGCCAGCAAAAGGCCAGGAACCGTAAAAAGGCCGCGTTGCTGGCGTTTTTCCATAG
GCTCCGCCCCCCTGACGAGCATCACAAAAATCGACGCTCAAGTCAGAGGTGGCGAAACCCGACAGGACTA
TAAAGATACCAGGCGTTTCCCCCTGGAAGCTCCCTCGTGCGCTCTCCTGTTCCGACCCTGCCGCTTACCG
GATACCTGTCCGCCTTTCTCCCTTCGGGAAGCGTGGCGCTTTCTCATAGCTCACGCTGTAGGTATCTCAG
TTCGGTGTAGGTCGTTCGCTCCAAGCTGGGCTGTGTGCACGAACCCCCCGTTCAGCCCGACCGCTGCGCC
TTATCCGGTAACTATCGTCTTGAGTCCAACCCGGTAAGACACGACTTATCGCCACTGGCAGCAGCCACTG
GTAACAGGATTAGCAGAGCGAGGTATGTAGGCGGTGCTACAGAGTTCTTGAAGTGGTGGCCTAACTACGG
CTACACTAGAAGGACAGTATTTGGTATCTGCGCTCTGCTGAAGCCAGTTACCTTCGGAAAAAGAGTTGGT
AGCTCTTGATCCGGCAAACAAACCACCGCTGGTAGCGGTGGTTTTTTTGTTTGCAAGCAGCAGATTACGC
GCAGAAAAAAAGGATCTCAAGAAGATCCTTTGATCTTTTCTACGGGGTCTGACGCTCAGTGGAACGAAAA
CTCACGTTAAGGGATTTTGGTCATGACTAGTGCTTGGATTCTCACCAATAAAAAACGCCCGGCGGCAACC
GAGCGTTCTGAACAAATCCAGATGGAGTTCTGAGGTCATTACTGGATCTATCAACAGGAGTCCAAGCGAG
CTCTCGAACCCCAGAGTCCCGCTCAGAAGAACTCGTCAAGAAGGCGATAGAAGGCGATGCGCTGCGAATC
GGGAGCGGCGATACCGTAAAGCACGAGGAAGCGGTCAGCCCATTCGCCGCCAAGCTCTTCAGCAATATCA
CGGGTAGCCAACGCTATGTCCTGATAGCGGTCCGCCACACCCAGCCGGCCACAGTCGATGAATCCAGAAA
AGCGGCCATTTTCCACCATGATATTCGGCAAGCAGGCATCGCCATGGGTCACGACGAGATCCTCGCCGTC
GGGCATGCGCGCCTTGAGCCTGGCGAACAGTTCGGCTGGCGCGAGCCCCTGATGCTCTTCGTCCAGATCA
TCCTGATCGACAAGACCGGCTTCCATCCGAGTACGTGCTCGCTCGATGCGATGTTTCGCTTGGTGGTCGA
ATGGGCAGGTAGCCGGATCAAGCGTATGCAGCCGCCGCATTGCATCAGCCATGATGGATACTTTCTCGGC
AGGAGCAAGGTGAGATGACAGGAGATCCTGCCCCGGCACTTCGCCCAATAGCAGCCAGTCCCTTCCCGCT
TCAGTGACAACGTCGAGCACAGCTGCGCAAGGAACGCCCGTCGTGGCCAGCCACGATAGCCGCGCTGCCT
CGTCCTGCAGTTCATTCAGGGCACCGGACAGGTCGGTCTTGACAAAAAGAACCGGGCGCCCCTGCGCTGA
CAGCCGGAACACGGCGGCATCAGAGCAGCCGATTGTCTGTTGTGCCCAGTCATAGCCGAATAGCCTCTCC
ACCCAAGCGGCCGGAGAACCTGCGTGCAATCCATCTTGTTCAATCATGCGAAACGATCCTCATCCTGTCT
CTTGATCAGATCTTGATCCCCTGCGCCATCAGATCCTTGGCGGCAAGAAAGCCATCCAGTTTACTTTGCA
GGGCTTCCCAACCTTACCAGAGGGCGCCCCAGCTGGCAATTCCGACGTCTAAGAAACCATTATTATCATG
ACATTAACCTATAAAAATAGGCGTATCACGAGGCCCTTTCGTCTTCAC
