Features (pLannotate 1.2.2; 7 found; start..end, strand, type, name):
      2..64      +  promoter       lacIq promoter (fragment): lacI (mutant); In the lacIq allele, a single base change in the promoter boosts expression of the lacI gene about 10-fold.
     91..804     +  CDS            hfriFP: hfriFP is a fluorescent protein published in 2013, derived from Herbaspirillum frisingense.
    931..1017    +  terminator     rrnB T1 terminator: Escherichia coli rrnB; transcription terminator T1 from the E. coli rrnB gene
   1182..1770    -  rep_origin     ori: high-copy-number ColE1/pMB1/pBR322/pUC origin of replication
   1858..1952    -  terminator     lambda t0 terminator: transcription terminator from phage lambda
   1986..2777    -  CDS            neo: KKA2_KLEPN - Also known as kan, nptII. Experimental evidence at protein level: Swiss-Prot protein existence level 1. Resistance to kanamycin, neomycin, paromomycin, ribostamycin, butirosin and gentamicin B. From Klebsiella pneumoniae.
   2809..2928    -  CDS            tnpA (fragment): TN5P_ECOLX - Also known as tnp. Experimental evidence at protein level: Swiss-Prot protein existence level 1. Mediates transposition of transposon Tn5 by a 'cut and paste' mechanism. First, the monomeric transposase binds the 19 bp inverted DNA repeats flanking the transposon. Then, dimerization of the DNA- bound transposase creates a synaptic DNA complex. After nicking of the first DNA strand, excision of the transposon proceeds through a series of intermediates. The transposase then mediates the insertion of the transposon at a new site by strand transfer. The activity of the wild- type tran
>Addgene plasmid #75454 | pZE27GFP1 | depositor full sequence | sequence record 147376 | pZE27GFP1 sequence 2988 bps
CTCGAGTGGTGCAAAACCTTTCGCGGTATGGCATGATAGCGCCCGGAAGAGAGTCAATTCAGGGAATTCA
TTAAAGAGGACAAAGGTACCATGCGTAAAGGAGAAGAACTTTTCACTGGAGTTGTCCCAATTCTTGTTGA
ATTAGATGGTGATGTTAATGGGCACAAATTTTCTGTCAGTGGAGAGGGTGAAGGTGATGCAACATACGGA
AAACTTACCCTTAAATTTATTTGCACTACTGGAAAACTACCTGTTCCATGGCCAACACTTGTCACTACTT
TCGGTTATGGTGTTCAATGCTTTGCGAGATACCCAGATCATATGAAACAGCATGACTTTTTCAAGAGTGC
CATGCCCGAAGGTTATGTACAGGAAAGAACTATATTTTTCAAAGATGACGGGAACTACAAGACACGTGCT
GAAGTCAAGTTTGAAGGTGATACCCTTGTTAATAGAATCGAGTTAAAAGGTATTGATTTTAAAGAAGATG
GAAACATTCTTGGACACAAATTGGAATACAACTATAACTCACACAATGTATACATCATGGCAGACAAACA
AAAGAATGGAATCAAAGTTAACTTCAAAATTAGACACAACATTGAAGATGGAAGCGTTCAACTAGCAGAC
CATTATCAACAAAATACTCCAATTGGCGATGGCCCTGTCCTTTTACCAGACAACCATTACCTGTCCACAC
AATCTGCCCTTTCGAAAGATCCCAACGAAAAGAGAGACCACATGGTCCTTCTTGAGTTTGTAACAGCTGC
TGGGATTACACATGGCATGGATGAACTATACAAAGCGGCGAACAAAAACGAAGAAAACACCAACGAAGTG
CCGACCTTTATGCTGAACGCGGGCCAGGCGAACCGTCTTCAGTTGTAATAAGCTTGATGGGGGATCCCAT
GGTACGCGTGCTAGAGGCATCAAATAAAACGAAAGGCTCAGTCGAAAGACTGGGCCTTTCGTTTTATCTG
TTGTTTGTCGGTGAACGCTCTCCTGAGTAGGACAAATCCGCCGCCCTAGACCTAGGGCGTTCGGCTGCGG
CGAGCGGTATCAGCTCACTCAAAGGCGGTAATACGGTTATCCACAGAATCAGGGGATAACGCAGGAAAGA
ACATGTGAGCAAAAGGCCAGCAAAAGGCCAGGAACCGTAAAAAGGCCGCGTTGCTGGCGTTTTTCCATAG
GCTCCGCCCCCCTGACGAGCATCACAAAAATCGACGCTCAAGTCAGAGGTGGCGAAACCCGACAGGACTA
TAAAGATACCAGGCGTTTCCCCCTGGAAGCTCCCTCGTGCGCTCTCCTGTTCCGACCCTGCCGCTTACCG
GATACCTGTCCGCCTTTCTCCCTTCGGGAAGCGTGGCGCTTTCTCATAGCTCACGCTGTAGGTATCTCAG
TTCGGTGTAGGTCGTTCGCTCCAAGCTGGGCTGTGTGCACGAACCCCCCGTTCAGCCCGACCGCTGCGCC
TTATCCGGTAACTATCGTCTTGAGTCCAACCCGGTAAGACACGACTTATCGCCACTGGCAGCAGCCACTG
GTAACAGGATTAGCAGAGCGAGGTATGTAGGCGGTGCTACAGAGTTCTTGAAGTGGTGGCCTAACTACGG
CTACACTAGAAGGACAGTATTTGGTATCTGCGCTCTGCTGAAGCCAGTTACCTTCGGAAAAAGAGTTGGT
AGCTCTTGATCCGGCAAACAAACCACCGCTGGTAGCGGTGGTTTTTTTGTTTGCAAGCAGCAGATTACGC
GCAGAAAAAAAGGATCTCAAGAAGATCCTTTGATCTTTTCTACGGGGTCTGACGCTCAGTGGAACGAAAA
CTCACGTTAAGGGATTTTGGTCATGACTAGTGCTTGGATTCTCACCAATAAAAAACGCCCGGCGGCAACC
GAGCGTTCTGAACAAATCCAGATGGAGTTCTGAGGTCATTACTGGATCTATCAACAGGAGTCCAAGCGAG
CTCTCGAACCCCAGAGTCCCGCTCAGAAGAACTCGTCAAGAAGGCGATAGAAGGCGATGCGCTGCGAATC
GGGAGCGGCGATACCGTAAAGCACGAGGAAGCGGTCAGCCCATTCGCCGCCAAGCTCTTCAGCAATATCA
CGGGTAGCCAACGCTATGTCCTGATAGCGGTCCGCCACACCCAGCCGGCCACAGTCGATGAATCCAGAAA
AGCGGCCATTTTCCACCATGATATTCGGCAAGCAGGCATCGCCATGGGTCACGACGAGATCCTCGCCGTC
GGGCATGCGCGCCTTGAGCCTGGCGAACAGTTCGGCTGGCGCGAGCCCCTGATGCTCTTCGTCCAGATCA
TCCTGATCGACAAGACCGGCTTCCATCCGAGTACGTGCTCGCTCGATGCGATGTTTCGCTTGGTGGTCGA
ATGGGCAGGTAGCCGGATCAAGCGTATGCAGCCGCCGCATTGCATCAGCCATGATGGATACTTTCTCGGC
AGGAGCAAGGTGAGATGACAGGAGATCCTGCCCCGGCACTTCGCCCAATAGCAGCCAGTCCCTTCCCGCT
TCAGTGACAACGTCGAGCACAGCTGCGCAAGGAACGCCCGTCGTGGCCAGCCACGATAGCCGCGCTGCCT
CGTCCTGCAGTTCATTCAGGGCACCGGACAGGTCGGTCTTGACAAAAAGAACCGGGCGCCCCTGCGCTGA
CAGCCGGAACACGGCGGCATCAGAGCAGCCGATTGTCTGTTGTGCCCAGTCATAGCCGAATAGCCTCTCC
ACCCAAGCGGCCGGAGAACCTGCGTGCAATCCATCTTGTTCAATCATGCGAAACGATCCTCATCCTGTCT
CTTGATCAGATCTTGATCCCCTGCGCCATCAGATCCTTGGCGGCAAGAAAGCCATCCAGTTTACTTTGCA
GGGCTTCCCAACCTTACCAGAGGGCGCCCCAGCTGGCAATTCCGACGTCTAAGAAACCATTATTATCATG
ACATTAACCTATAAAAATAGGCGTATCACGAGGCCCTTTCGTCTTCAC
