>Addgene plasmid #75454 | pZE27GFP1 | addgene partial sequence | sequence record 146625 | Neo-R 5'-GCCCAGTCATAGCCGAATAG-3'
ATCATGCGAAACGATCCTCATCCTGTCTCTTGATCAGATCTTGATCCCCTGCGCCATCAGATCCTTGGCG
GCAAGAAAGCCATCCAGTTTACTTTGCAGGGCTTCCCAACCTTACCAGAGGGCGCCCCAGCTGGCAATTC
CGACGTCTAAGAAACCATTATTATCATGACATTAACCTATAAAAATAGGCGTATCACGAGGCCCTTTCGT
CTTCACCTCGAGTGGTGCAAAACCTTTCGCGGTATGGCATGATAGCGCCCGGAAGAGAGTCAATTCAGGG
AATTCATTAAAGAGGACAAAGGTACCATGCGTAAAGGAGAAGAACTTTTCACTGGAGTTGTCCCAATTCT
TGTTGAATTAGATGGTGATGTTAATGGGCACAAATTTTCTGTCAGTGGAGAGGGTGAAGGTGATGCAACA
TACGGAAAACTTACCCTTAAATTTATTTGCACTACTGGAAAACTACCTGTTCCATGGCCAACACTTGTCA
CTACTTTCGGTTATGGTGTTCAATGCTTTGCGAGATACCCAGATCATATGAAACAGCATGACTTTTTCAA
GAGTGCCATGCCCGAAGGTTATGTACAGGAAAGAACTATATTTTTCAAAGATGACGGGAACTACAAGACA
CGTGCTGAA
