>Addgene plasmid #75454 | pZE27GFP1 | addgene partial sequence | sequence record 147375 | pBR322ori-F 5'-GGGAAACGCCTGGTATCTTT-3'
CTCTGACTTGAGCGTCGATTTTTGTGATGCTCGTCAGGGGGGCGGAGCCTATGGAAAAACGCCAGCAACG
CGGCCTTTTTACGGTTCCTGGCCTTTTGCTGGCCTTTTGCTCACATGTTCTTTCCTGCGTTATCCCCTGA
TTCTGTGGATAACCGTATTACCGCCTTTGAGTGAGCTGATACCGCTCGCCGCAGCCGAACGCCCTAGGTC
TAGGGCGGCGGATTTGTCCTACTCAGGAGAGCGTTCACCGACAAACAACAGATAAAACGAAAGGCCCAGT
CTTTCGACTGAGCCTTTCGTTTTATTTGATGCCTCTAGCACGCGTACCATGGGATCCCCCATCAAGCTTA
TTACAACTGAAGACGGTTCGCCTGGCCCGCGTTCAGCATAAAGGTCGGCACTTCGTTGGTGTTTTCTTCG
TTTTTGTTCGCCGCTTTGTATAGTTCATCCATGCCATGTGTAATCCCAGCAGCTGTTACAAACTCAAGAA
GGACCATGTGGTCTCTCTTTTCGTTGGGATCTTTCGAAAGGGCAGATTGTGTGGACAGGTAATGGTTGTC
TGGTAAAAGGACAGGGCCATCGCCAATTGGAGTATTTTGTTGATAATGGTCTGCTAGTTGAACGCTTCCA
TCTTCAATGTTGTGTCTAATTTTGAAGTTAACTTTGATTCCATTCTTTTGTTTGTCTGCCATGATGTATA
CATTGTGTGAGTTATAGTTGTATTCCAATTTGTGTCCAAGAATGTTTCCATCTTCTTTAAAATCAATACC
TTTTAA
